>Addgene plasmid #212113 | pcDNA5/FRT/TO GABARAP(G116A)-mCherry-GABARAP | addgene full sequence | sequence record 420148 | Addgene NGS Result
GACGGATCGGGAGATCTCCCGATCCCCTATGGTGCACTCTCAGTACAATCTGCTCTGATGCCGCATAGTT
AAGCCAGTATCTGCTCCCTGCTTGTGTGTTGGAGGTCGCTGAGTAGTGCGCGAGCAAAATTTAAGCTACA
ACAAGGCAAGGCTTGACCGACAATTGCATGAAGAATCTGCTTAGGGTTAGGCGTTTTGCGCTGCTTCGCG
ATGTACGGGCCAGATATACGCGTTGACATTGATTATTGACTAGTTATTAATAGTAATCAATTACGGGGTC
ATTAGTTCATAGCCCATATATGGAGTTCCGCGTTACATAACTTACGGTAAATGGCCCGCCTGGCTGACCG
CCCAACGACCCCCGCCCATTGACGTCAATAATGACGTATGTTCCCATAGTAACGCCAATAGGGACTTTCC
ATTGACGTCAATGGGTGGAGTATTTACGGTAAACTGCCCACTTGGCAGTACATCAAGTGTATCATATGCC
AAGTACGCCCCCTATTGACGTCAATGACGGTAAATGGCCCGCCTGGCATTATGCCCAGTACATGACCTTA
TGGGACTTTCCTACTTGGCAGTACATCTACGTATTAGTCATCGCTATTACCATGGTGATGCGGTTTTGGC
AGTACATCAATGGGCGTGGATAGCGGTTTGACTCACGGGGATTTCCAAGTCTCCACCCCATTGACGTCAA
TGGGAGTTTGTTTTGGCACCAAAATCAACGGGACTTTCCAAAATGTCGTAACAACTCCGCCCCATTGACG
CAAATGGGCGGTAGGCGTGTACGGTGGGAGGTCTATATAAGCAGAGCTCTCCCTATCAGTGATAGAGATC
TCCCTATCAGTGATAGAGATCGTCGACGAGCTCGTTTAGTGAACCGTCAGATCGCCTGGAGACGCCATCC
ACGCTGTTTTGACCTCCATAGAAGACACCGGGACCGATCCAGCCTCCGGACTCTAGCGTTTAAACGCAAC
C
[346 nt withheld, positions 982-1327]
CTCTGTCCGGATCAGATGGATCCATGGTGAGCAAGGGCGAGGAGGATAACATGGCCATCATCAAGGAGTT
CATGCGCTTCAAGGTGCACATGGAGGGCTCCGTGAACGGCCACGAGTTCGAGATCGAGGGCGAGGGCGAG
GGCCGCCCCTACGAGGGCACCCAGACCGCCAAGCTGAAGGTGACCAAGGGTGGCCCCCTGCCCTTCGCCT
GGGACATCCTGTCCCCTCAGTTCATGTACGGCTCCAAGGCCTACGTGAAGCACCCCGCCGACATCCCCGA
CTACTTGAAGCTGTCCTTCCCCGAGGGCTTCAAGTGGGAGCGCGTGATGAACTTCGAGGACGGCGGCGTG
GTGACCGTGACCCAGGACTCCTCCCTGCAGGACGGCGAGTTCATCTACAAGGTGAAGCTGCGCGGCACCA
ACTTCCCCTCCGACGGCCCCGTAATGCAGAAGAAGACCATGGGCTGGGAGGCCTCCTCCGAGCGGATGTA
CCCCGAGGACGGCGCCCTGAAGGGCGAGATCAAGCAGAGGCTGAAGCTGAAGGACGGCGGCCACTACGAC
GCTGAGGTCAAGACCACCTACAAGGCCAAGAAGCCCGTGCAGCTGCCCGGCGCCTACAACGTCAACATCA
AGTTGGACATCACCTCCCACAACGAGGACTACACCATCGTGGAACAGTACGAACGCGCCGAGGGCCGCCA
CTCCACCGGCGGCATGGACGAGCTGTACAAGTCCGGACTCAGATCTCGAGCT
[351 nt withheld, positions 2080-2430]
TAAGGGCCCACTTAAACCCGCTGATCAGCCTCGACTGTGCCTTCTAGTTGCCAGCCATCTGTTGTTTGCC
CCTCCCCCGTGCCTTCCTTGACCCTGGAAGGTGCCACTCCCACTGTCCTTTCCTAATAAAATGAGGAAAT
TGCATCGCATTGTCTGAGTAGGTGTCATTCTATTCTGGGGGGTGGGGTGGGGCAGGACAGCAAGGGGGAG
GATTGGGAAGACAATAGCAGGCATGCTGGGGATGCGGTGGGCTCTATGGCTTCTGAGGCGGAAAGAACCA
GCTGGGGCTCTAGGGGGTATCCCC
[124 nt withheld, positions 2735-2858]
C
[91 nt withheld, positions 2860-2950]
AGGGTGATGGTTCACGTACCTAGAAGTTCCTATTCCGAAGTTCCTATTCTCTAGAAAGTATAGGAACTTC
CTTGGCCAAAAAGCCTGAACTCACCGCGACGTCTGTCGAGAAGTTTCTGATCGAAAAGTTCGACAGCGTC
TCCGACCTGATGCAGCTCTCGGAGGGCGAAGAATCTCGTGCTTTCAGCTTCGATGTAGGAGGGCGTGGAT
ATGTCCTGCGGGTAAATAGCTGCGCCGATGGTTTCTACAAAGATCGTTATGTTTATCGGCACTTTGCATC
GGCCGCGCTCCCGATTCCGGAAGTGCTTGACATTGGGGAATTCAGCGAGAGCCTGACCTATTGCATCTCC
CGCCGTGCACAGGGTGTCACGTTGCAAGACCTGCCTGAAACCGAACTGCCCGCTGTTCTGCAGCCGGTCG
CGGAGGCCATGGATGCGATCGCTGCGGCCGATCTTAGCCAGACGAGCGGGTTCGGCCCATTCGGACCGCA
AGGAATCGGTCAATACACTACATGGCGTGATTTCATATGCGCGATTGCTGATCCCCATGTGTATCACTGG
CAAACTGTGATGGACGACACCGTCAGTGCGTCCGTCGCGCAGGCTCTCGATGAGCTGATGCTTTGGGCCG
AGGACTGCCCCGAAGTCCGGCACCTCGTGCACGCGGATTTCGGCTCCAACAATGTCCTGACGGACAATGG
CCGCATAACAGCGGTCATTGACTGGAGCGAGGCGATGTTCGGGGATTCCCAATACGAGGTCGCCAACATC
TTCTTCTGGAGGCCGTGGTTGGCTTGTATGGAGCAGCAGACGCGCTACTTCGAGCGGAGGCATCCGGAGC
TTGCAGGATCGCCGCGGCTCCGGGCGTATATGCTCCGCATTGGTCTTGACCAACTCTATCAGAGCTTGGT
TGACGGCAATTTCGATGATGCAGCTTGGGCGCAGGGTCGATGCGACGCAATCGTCCGATCCGGAGCCGGG
ACTGTCGGGCGTACACAAATCGCCCGCAGAAGCGCGGCCGTCTGGACCGATGGCTGTGTAGAAGTACTCG
CCGATAGTGGAAACCGACGCCCCAGCACTCGTCCGAGGGCAAAGGAATAGCACGTACTACGAGATTTCGA
TTCCACCGCCGCCTTCTATGAAAGGTTGGGCTTCGGAATCGTTTTCCGGGACGCCGGCTGGATGATCCTC
CAGCGCGGGGATCTCATGCTGGAGTTCTTCGCCCACCCCAACTTGTTTATTGCAGCTTATAATGGTTACA
AATAAAGCAATAGCATCACAAATTTCACAAATAAAGCATTTTTTTCACTGCATTCTAGTTGTGGTTTGTC
CAAACTCATCAATGTATCTTATCATGTCTGTATACCGTCGACCTCTAGCTAGAGCTTGGCGTAATCATGG
TCATAGCTGTTTCCTGTGTGAAATTGTTATCCGCTCACAATTCCACACAACATACGAGCCGGAAGCATAA
AGTGTAAAGCCTGGGGTGCCTAATGAGTGAGCTAACTCACATTAATTGCGTTGCGCTCACTGCCCGCTTT
CCAGTCGGGAAACCTGTCGTGCCAGCTGCATTAATGAATCGGCCAACGCGCGGGGAGAGGCGGTTTGCGT
ATTGGGCGCTCTTCCGCTTCCTCGCTCACTGACTCGCTGCGCTCGGTCGTTCGGCTGCGGCGAGCGGTAT
CAGCTCACTCAAAGGCGGTAATACGGTTATCCACAGAATCAGGGGATAACGCAGGAAAGAACATGTGAGC
AAAAGGCCAGCAAAAGGCCAGGAACCGTAAAAAGGCCGCGTTGCTGGCGTTTTTCCATAGGCTCCGCCCC
CCTGACGAGCATCACAAAAATCGACGCTCAAGTCAGAGGTGGCGAAACCCGACAGGACTATAAAGATACC
AGGCGTTTCCCCCTGGAAGCTCCCTCGTGCGCTCTCCTGTTCCGACCCTGCCGCTTACCGGATACCTGTC
CGCCTTTCTCCCTTCGGGAAGCGTGGCGCTTTCTCATAGCTCACGCTGTAGGTATCTCAGTTCGGTGTAG
GTCGTTCGCTCCAAGCTGGGCTGTGTGCACGAACCCCCCGTTCAGCCCGACCGCTGCGCCTTATCCGGTA
ACTATCGTCTTGAGTCCAACCCGGTAAGACACGACTTATCGCCACTGGCAGCAGCCACTGGTAACAGGAT
TAGCAGAGCGAGGTATGTAGGCGGTGCTACAGAGTTCTTGAAGTGGTGGCCTAACTACGGCTACACTAGA
AGAACAGTATTTGGTATCTGCGCTCTGCTGAAGCCAGTTACCTTCGGAAAAAGAGTTGGTAGCTCTTGAT
CCGGCAAACAAACCACCGCTGGTAGCGGTGGTTTTTTTGTTTGCAAGCAGCAGATTACGCGCAGAAAAAA
AGGATCTCAAGAAGATCCTTTGATCTTTTCTACGGGGTCTGACGCTCAGTGGAACGAAAACTCACGTTAA
GGGATTTTGGTCATGAGATTATCAAAAAGGATCTTCACCTAGATCCTTTTAAATTAAAAATGAAGTTTTA
AATCAATCTAAAGTATATATGAGTAAACTTGGTCTGACAGTTACCAATGCTTAATCAGTGAGGCACCTAT
CTCAGCGATCTGTCTATTTCGTTCATCCATAGTTGCCTGACTCCCCGTCGTGTAGATAACTACGATACGG
GAGGGCTTACCATCTGGCCCCAGTGCTGCAATGATACCGCGAGACCCACGCTCACCGGCTCCAGATTTAT
CAGCAATAAACCAGCCAGCCGGAGGGGCCGAGCGCAGAAGTGGTCCTGCAACTTTATCCGCCTCCATCCA
GTCTATTAATTGTTGCCGGGAAGCTAGAGTAAGTAGTTCGCCAGTTAATAGTTTGCGCAACGTTGTTGCC
ATTGCTACAGGCATCGTGGTGTCACGCTCGTCGTTTGGTATGGCTTCATTCAGCTCCGGTTCCCAACGAT
CAAGGCGAGTTACATGATCCCCCATGTTGTGCAAAAAAGCGGTTAGCTCCTTCGGTCCTCCGATCGTTGT
CAGAAGTAAGTTGGCCGCAGTGTTATCACTCATGGTTATGGCAGCACTGCATAATTCTCTTACTGTCATG
CCATCCGTAAGATGCTTTTCTGTGACTGGTGAGTACTCAACCAAGTCATTCTGAGAATAGTGTATGCGGC
GACCGAGTTGCTCTTGCCCGGCGTCAATACGGGATAATACCGCGCCACATAGCAGAACTTTAAAAGTGCT
CATCATTGGAAAACGTTCTTCGGGGCGAAAACTCTCAAGGATCTTACCGCTGTTGAGATCCAGTTCGATG
TAACCCACTCGTGCACCCAACTGATCTTCAGCATCTTTTACTTTCACCAGCGTTTCTGGGTGAGCAAAAA
CAGGAAGGCAAAATGCCGCAAAAAAGGGAATAAGGGCGACACGGAAATGTTGAATACTCATACTCTTCCT
TTTTCAATATTATTGAAGCATTTATCAGGGTTATTGTCTCATGAGCGGATACATATTTGAATGTATTTAG
AAAAATAAACAAATAGGGGTTCCGCGCACATTTCCCCGAAAAGTGCCACCTGACGTC
Features (pLannotate 1.2.2; 24 found; start..end, strand, type, name):
     28..80      -  misc_feature   bom (fragment): basis of mobility region from pBR322
    235..614     +  enhancer       CMV enhancer: human cytomegalovirus immediate early enhancer
    615..818     +  promoter       CMV promoter: human cytomegalovirus (CMV) immediate early promoter
    820..839     +  promoter       PLtetO-1 promoter (fragment): modified phage lambda PL promoter with tet operator sites (Lutz and Bujard, 1997)
    841..860     +  promoter       PLtetO-1 promoter (fragment): modified phage lambda PL promoter with tet operator sites (Lutz and Bujard, 1997)
    868..901     +  promoter       TRE3GV promoter (fragment): 3rd-generation Tet-responsive promoter that can be activated by binding of Tet-On® 3G, optimized for retroviral and lentiviral vectors
    982..1332    +  CDS            GABARAP (sequence partly withheld): GBRAP_HUMAN - Also known as FLC3B. Experimental evidence at protein level: Swiss-Prot protein existence level 1. Ubiquitin-like modifier that plays a role in intracellular transport of GABA(A) receptors and its interaction with the cytoskeleton (PubMed:9892355). Involved in autophagy: while LC3s are involved in elongation of the phagophore membrane, the GABARAP/GATE-16 subfamily is essential for a later stage in autophagosome maturation (PubMed:15169837, PubMed:20562859, PubMed:22948227). Through its interaction with the reticulophagy receptor TEX264, participates in the remodeling of subdomai
   1351..2058    +  CDS            mCherry: mCherry is a basic (constitutively fluorescent) red fluorescent protein published in 2004, derived from Discosoma sp.. It is reported to be a very rapidly-maturing monomer with low acid sensitivity.
   2059..2079    +  misc_feature   MCS (fragment): multiple cloning site
   2080..2430    +  CDS            GABARAP (sequence withheld): GBRAP_HUMAN - Also known as FLC3B. Experimental evidence at protein level: Swiss-Prot protein existence level 1. Ubiquitin-like modifier that plays a role in intracellular transport of GABA(A) receptors and its interaction with the cytoskeleton (PubMed:9892355). Involved in autophagy: while LC3s are involved in elongation of the phagophore membrane, the GABARAP/GATE-16 subfamily is essential for a later stage in autophagosome maturation (PubMed:15169837, PubMed:20562859, PubMed:22948227). Through its interaction with the reticulophagy receptor TEX264, participates in the remodeling of subdomai
   2465..2689    +  polyA_signal   bGH poly(A) signal: bovine growth hormone polyadenylation signal
   2693..2714    +  promoter       SV40 promoter (fragment): SV40 enhancer and early promoter
   2735..2968    +  rep_origin     f1 ori (fragment) (sequence partly withheld): f1 bacteriophage origin of replication; arrow indicates direction of (+) strand synthesis
   2973..3020    +  protein_bind   FRT: FLP-mediated recombination occurs in the 8-bp core sequence TCTAGAAA (Turan and Bode, 2011). FLP recombinase from the Saccharomyces cerevisiae 2μ plasmid
   3028..4050    +  CDS            HygR: aminoglycoside phosphotransferase from E. coli; aph(4)-Ia; confers resistance to hygromycin
   4060..4185    +  CDS            ble (fragment): BLE_KLEPN - Experimental evidence at protein level: Swiss-Prot protein existence level 1. Binding protein with a strong affinity to the bleomycin family of antibiotics. Binds to CL990; an antimitotic-antibiotic compound. From Klebsiella pneumoniae.
   4180..4301    +  polyA_signal   SV40 poly(A) signal: SV40 polyadenylation signal
   4374..4390    -  protein_bind   lac operator: The lac repressor binds to the lac operator to inhibit transcription in E. coli. This inhibition can be relieved by adding lactose or isopropyl-β-D-thiogalactopyranoside (IPTG). lac repressor encoded by lacI
   4398..4428    -  promoter       lac promoter: promoter for the E. coli lac operon
   4443..4464    -  protein_bind   CAP binding site: CAP binding activates transcription in the presence of cAMP. E. coli catabolite activator protein
   4477..4569    -  CDS            lacI (fragment): lac repressor; lacI; The lac repressor binds to the lac operator to inhibit transcription in E. coli. This inhibition can be relieved by adding lactose or isopropyl-β-D-thiogalactopyranoside (IPTG).
   4752..5340    -  rep_origin     ori: high-copy-number ColE1/pMB1/pBR322/pUC origin of replication
   5511..6371    -  CDS            AmpR: β-lactamase; bla; confers resistance to ampicillin, carbenicillin, and related antibiotics
   6372..6476    -  promoter       AmpR promoter: bla
