[The description below was written by a language model from this plasmid's Addgene catalogue record and pLannotate feature annotations shown in this document.]
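Description:
pcDNA5/FRT/TO GABARAP(G116A)-mCherry-GABARAP is a 6.5 kb mammalian expression plasmid built on the commercial pcDNA5/FRT/TO backbone, in which most of the original multiple cloning site was replaced by a short PmeI/PspOMI (ApaI) cloning region and a second PmeI site was removed. It is maintained in E. coli at high copy through a ColE1/pUC-type origin and an ampicillin resistance gene. The remaining bacterial annotations (lac promoter/operator, and lacI, f1 ori and bom fragments) are backbone remnants.

The 1,458 bp insert, cloned between PmeI and ApaI, encodes a "split tandem" fusion in which two copies of human GABARAP flank the red fluorescent protein mCherry. GABARAP is a ubiquitin-like ATG8-family modifier involved in autophagosome maturation and in cytoskeleton-linked transport. The upstream copy carries G116A, recorded as making it lipidation deficient, while no mutation is recorded for the downstream copy. Transcription is driven by the CMV enhancer/promoter and terminated by the bGH polyadenylation signal. Short tet-operator-like matches immediately after the promoter correspond to the "TO" design of this backbone, which allows tetracycline-regulated expression in cells that produce the Tet repressor and constitutive expression in cells that do not.

Downstream lies an FRT site directly followed by a hygromycin resistance coding sequence and SV40 poly(A) signal, with no full promoter annotated in front of it. This arrangement is intended for FLP-mediated integration into a host cell line carrying a genomic FRT acceptor site, so that hygromycin selection yields isogenic stable lines. The associated publication title indicates that the construct was used to monitor avidity-driven association of the fluorescent GABARAP tandem with microtubules in living cells.
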