Addgene plasmid #212113: pcDNA5/FRT/TO GABARAP(G116A)-mCherry-GABARAP
Purpose: Expression of GABARAP split tandem protein with mCherry
Depositing lab: Dieter Willbold. Depositing organization: Forschungszentrum Juelich GmbH. Publication: Highlighting the hidden: monitoring the avidity-driven association of a fluorescent GABARAP tandem with microtubules in living cells. Uffing A, Gold L, Gensch T, Weiergraber OH, Hoffmann S, Willbold D. Autophagy Rep. 2024 May 16;3(1):2348899. doi: 10.1080/27694127.2024.2348899. eCollection 2024. PubMed 40395516.
Backbone
  Vector backbone: pcDNA5/FRT/TO
  Backbone manufacturer: Thermo Fisher
  Backbone size w/o insert (bp): 5049
  Total vector size (bp): 6507
  Modifications to backbone: Part of MCS removed (TTAAGCTTGGTACCGAGCTCGGATCCACTAGTCCAGTGTGGTGGAATTCTGCAGATATCCAGCACAGTGGCGGCCGCTCGAGTCTAGA), --> PmeI site followed by PspOMI site (TTTAAACGGGCCC), second PmeI site removed (gt --> ac) downstream of ApaI site
  Vector type: Mammalian Expression
  Selectable markers: Hygromycin
Growth in bacteria
  Bacterial resistance: Ampicillin, 100 μg/mL
  Growth temperature: 37°C
  Growth strain: DH5alpha
  Copy number: High Copy
Gene/Insert
  Gene/Insert name: GABARAP(G116A)-mCherry-GABARAP
  Species: H. sapiens (human); Discosoma sp.
  Insert size (bp): 1458
  Mutation: G116A (lipidation deficiency) of upstream GABARAP
  Entrez Gene: GABARAP (a.k.a. ATG8A, GABARAP-a, MM46)
  Promoter: CMV
  Tag / fusion protein: mCherry
  Cloning method: Restriction Enzyme; 5′ cloning site PmeI (not destroyed); 3′ cloning site ApaI (not destroyed)
  Sequencing primers: 5′ CMV-fw; 3′ bGH-rev* (GACACCTACTCAGACAATGCG)
Terms and licenses: Academic/Nonprofit Terms; Industry Terms: Not Available to Industry
How to cite: pcDNA5/FRT/TO GABARAP(G116A)-mCherry-GABARAP was a gift from Dieter Willbold (Addgene plasmid # 212113 ; http://n2t.net/addgene:212113 ; RRID:Addgene_212113)
